>Addgene plasmid #209321 | AAV-EGFP-APOBEC1 | addgene full sequence | sequence record 414830 | Addgene NGS Result
CTTCCGCTTCCTCGCTCACTGACTCGCTGCGCTCGGTCGTTCGGCTGCGGCGAGCGGTATCAGCTCACTC
AAAGGCGGTAATACGGTTATCCACAGAATCAGGGGATAACGCAGGAAAGAACATGTGAGCAAAAGGCCAG
CAAAAGGCCAGGAACCGTAAAAAGGCCGCGTTGCTGGCGTTTTTCCATAGGCTCCGCCCCCCTGACGAGC
ATCACAAAAATCGACGCTCAAGTCAGAGGTGGCGAAACCCGACAGGACTATAAAGATACCAGGCGTTTCC
CCCTGGAAGCTCCCTCGTGCGCTCTCCTGTTCCGACCCTGCCGCTTACCGGATACCTGTCCGCCTTTCTC
CCTTCGGGAAGCGTGGCGCTTTCTCATAGCTCACGCTGTAGGTATCTCAGTTCGGTGTAGGTCGTTCGCT
CCAAGCTGGGCTGTGTGCACGAACCCCCCGTTCAGCCCGACCGCTGCGCCTTATCCGGTAACTATCGTCT
TGAGTCCAACCCGGTAAGACACGACTTATCGCCACTGGCAGCAGCCACTGGTAACAGGATTAGCAGAGCG
AGGTATGTAGGCGGTGCTACAGAGTTCTTGAAGTGGTGGCCTAACTACGGCTACACTAGAAGAACAGTAT
TTGGTATCTGCGCTCTGCTGAAGCCAGTTACCTTCGGAAAAAGAGTTGGTAGCTCTTGATCCGGCAAACA
AACCACCGCTGGTAGCGGTGGTTTTTTTGTTTGCAAGCAGCAGATTACGCGCAGAAAAAAAGGATCTCAA
GAAGATCCTTTGATCTTTTCTACGGGGTCTGACGCTCAGTGGAACGAAAACTCACGTTAAGGGATTTTGG
TCATGAGATTATCAAAAAGGATCTTCACCTAGATCCTTTTAAATTAAAAATGAAGTTTTAAATCAATCTA
AAGTATATATGAGTAAACTTGGTCTGACAGTTACCAATGCTTAATCAGTGAGGCACCTATCTCAGCGATC
TGTCTATTTCGTTCATCCATAGTTGCCTGACTCCCCGTCGTGTAGATAACTACGATACGGGAGGGCTTAC
CATCTGGCCCCAGTGCTGCAATGATACCGCGAGACCCACGCTCACCGGCTCCAGATTTATCAGCAATAAA
CCAGCCAGCCGGAAGGGCCGAGCGCAGAAGTGGTCCTGCAACTTTATCCGCCTCCATCCAGTCTATTAAT
TGTTGCCGGGAAGCTAGAGTAAGTAGTTCGCCAGTTAATAGTTTGCGCAACGTTGTTGCCATTGCTACAG
GCATCGTGGTGTCACGCTCGTCGTTTGGTATGGCTTCATTCAGCTCCGGTTCCCAACGATCAAGGCGAGT
TACATGATCCCCCATGTTGTGCAAAAAAGCGGTTAGCTCCTTCGGTCCTCCGATCGTTGTCAGAAGTAAG
TTGGCCGCAGTGTTATCACTCATGGTTATGGCAGCACTGCATAATTCTCTTACTGTCATGCCATCCGTAA
GATGCTTTTCTGTGACTGGTGAGTACTCAACCAAGTCATTCTGAGAATAGTGTATGCGGCGACCGAGTTG
CTCTTGCCCGGCGTCAATACGGGATAATACCGCGCCACATAGCAGAACTTTAAAAGTGCTCATCATTGGA
AAACGTTCTTCGGGGCGAAAACTCTCAAGGATCTTACCGCTGTTGAGATCCAGTTCGATGTAACCCACTC
GTGCACCCAACTGATCTTCAGCATCTTTTACTTTCACCAGCGTTTCTGGGTGAGCAAAAACAGGAAGGCA
AAATGCCGCAAAAAAGGGAATAAGGGCGACACGGAAATGTTGAATACTCATACTCTTCCTTTTTCAATAT
TATTGAAGCATTTATCAGGGTTATTGTCTCATGAGCGGATACATATTTGAATGTATTTAGAAAAATAAAC
AAATAGGGGTTCCGCGCACATTTCCCCGAAAAGTGCCACCTAAATTGTAAGCGTTAATATTTTGTTAAAA
TTCGCGTTAAATTTTTGTTAAATCAGCTCATTTTTTAACCAATAGGCCGAAATCGGCAAAATCCCTTATA
AATCAAAAGAATAGACCGAGATAGGGT
[37 nt withheld, positions 2058-2094]
AAAGAACGTGGACTCCAACGTCAAAGG
[49 nt withheld, positions 2122-2170]
T
[91 nt withheld, positions 2172-2262]
G
[124 nt withheld, positions 2264-2387]
CCCATTCGCCATTCAGGCTGCGCAACTGTTGGGAAGGGCGATCGGTGCGGGCCTCTTCGCTATTACGCCA
GCTGCGCGCTCGCTCGCTCACTGAGGCCGCCCGGGCAAAGCCCGGGCGTCGGGCGACCTTTGGTCGCCCG
GCCTCAGTGAGCGAGCGAGCGCGCAGAGAGGGAGTGGCCAACTCCATCACTAGGGGTTCCTTGTAGTTAA
TGATTAACCCGCCATGCTACTTATCTACGTAGCCATGCTCTAGGAAGAGTACCATTGACGTCAATAATGA
CGTATGTTCCCATAGTAACGCCAATAGGGACTTTCCATTGACGTCAATGGGTGGAGTATTTACGGTAAAC
TGCCCACTTGGCAGTACATCAAGTGTATCATATGCCAAGTACGCCCCCTATTGACGTCAATGACGGTAAA
TGGCCCGCCTGGCATTATGCCCAGTACATGACCTTATGGGACTTTCCTACTTGGCAGTACATCTACGTAT
TAGTCATCGCTATTACCATGGTCGAGGTGAGCCCCACGTTCTGCTTCACTCTCCCCATCTCCCCCCCCTC
CCCACCCCCAATTTTGTATTTATTTATTTTTTAATTATTTTGTGCAGCGATGGGGGCGGGGGGGGGGGGG
GGGCGCGCGCCAGGCGGGGCGGGGCGGGGCGAGGGGCGGGGCGGGGCGAGGCGGAGAGGTGCGGCGGCAG
CCAATCAGAGCGGCGCGCTCCGAAAGTTTCCTTTTATGGCGAGGCGGCGGCGGCGGCGGCCCTATAAAAA
GCGAAGCGCGCGGCGGGCGGGAGTCGCTGCGCGCTGCCTTCGCCCCGTGCCCCGCTCCGCCGCCGCCTCG
CGCCGCCCGCCCCGGCTCTGACTGACCGCGTTACTCCCACAGGTGAGCGGGCGGGACGGCCCTTCTCCTC
CGGGCTGTAATTAGCGCTTGGTTTAATGACGGCTTGTTTCTTTTCTGTGGCTGCGTGAAAGCCTTGAGGG
GCTCCGGGAGGGCCCTTTGTGCGGGGGGAGCGGCTCGGGGCTGTCCGCGGGGGGACGGCTGCCTTCGGGG
GGGACGGGGCAGGGCGGGGTTCGGCTTCTGGCGTGTGACCGGCGGCTCTAGAGCCTCTGCTAACCATGTT
CATGCCTTCTTCTTTTTCCTACAGCTCCTGGGCAACGTGCTGGTTATTGTGCTGTCTCATCATTTTGGCA
AAGAATTGGATCCGGTACCGCCACCATGGTGAGCAAGGGCGAGGAGCTGTTCACCGGGGTGGTGCCCATC
CTGGTCGAGCTGGACGGCGACGTAAACGGCCACAAGTTCAGCGTGTCCGGCGAGGGCGAGGGCGATGCCA
CCTACGGCAAGCTGACCCTGAAGTTCATCTGCACCACCGGCAAGCTGCCCGTGCCCTGGCCCACCCTCGT
GACCACCCTGACCTACGGCGTGCAGTGCTTCAGCCGCTACCCCGACCACATGAAGCAGCACGACTTCTTC
AAGTCCGCCATGCCCGAAGGCTACGTCCAGGAGCGCACCATCTTCTTCAAGGACGACGGCAACTACAAGA
CCCGCGCCGAGGTGAAGTTCGAGGGCGACACCCTGGTGAACCGCATCGAGCTGAAGGGCATCGACTTCAA
GGAGGACGGCAACATCCTGGGGCACAAGCTGGAGTACAACTACAACAGCCACAACGTCTATATCATGGCC
GACAAGCAGAAGAACGGCATCAAGGTGAACTTCAAGATCCGCCACAACATCGAGGACGGCAGCGTGCAGC
TCGCCGACCACTACCAGCAGAACACCCCCATCGGCGACGGCCCCGTGCTGCTGCCCGACAACCACTACCT
GAGCACCCAGTCCGCCCTGAGCAAAGACCCCAACGAGAAGCGCGATCACATGGTCCTGCTGGAGTTCGTG
ACCGCCGCCGGGATCACTCTCGGCATGGACGAGCTGTACAAGGCCACTAACTTCTCCCTGTTGAAACAAG
CAGGGGATGTCGAAGAGAATCCCGGGCCAATGAGCTCAGAGACTGGCCCAGTGGCTGTGGACCCCACATT
GAGACGGCGGATCGAGCCCCATGAGTTTGAGGTATTCTTCGATCCGAGAGAGCTCCGCAAGGAGACCTGC
CTGCTTTACGAAATTAATTGGGGGGGCCGGCACTCCATTTGGCGACATACATCACAGAACACTAACAAGC
ACGTCGAAGTCAACTTCATCGAGAAGTTCACGACAGAAAGATATTTCTGTCCGAACACAAGGTGCAGCAT
TACCTGGTTTCTCAGCTGGAGCCCATGCGGCGAATGTAGTAGGGCCATCACTGAATTCCTGTCAAGGTAT
CCCCACGTCACTCTGTTTATTTACATCGCAAGGCTGTACCACCACGCTGACCCCCGCAATCGACAAGGCC
TGCGGGATTTGATCTCTTCAGGTGTGACTATCCAAATTATGACTGAGCAGGAGTCAGGATACTGCTGGAG
AAACTTTGTGAATTATAGCCCGAGTAATGAAGCCCACTGGCCTAGGTATCCCCATCTGTGGGTACGACTG
TACGTTCTTGAACTGTACTGCATCATACTGGGCCTGCCTCCTTGTCTCAACATTCTGAGAAGGAAGCAGC
CACAGCTGACATTCTTTACCATCGCTCTTCAGTCTTGTCATTACCAGCGACTGCCCCCACACATTCTCTG
GGCCACCGGGTTGAAACTCGAGTACCCCTACGACGTGCCCGACTACGCCTAAAAGCTTATCGATAATCAA
CCTCTGGATTACAAAATTTGTGAAAGATTGACTGGTATTCTTAACTATGTTGCTCCTTTTACGCTATGTG
GATACGCTGCTTTAATGCCTTTGTATCATGCTATTGCTTCCCGTATGGCTTTCATTTTCTCCTCCTTGTA
TAAATCCTGGTTGCTGTCTCTTTATGAGGAGTTGTGGCCCGTTGTCAGGCAACGTGGCGTGGTGTGCACT
GTGTTTGCTGACGCAACCCCCACTGGTTGGGGCATTGCCACCACCTGTCAGCTCCTTTCCGGGACTTTCG
CTTTCCCCCTCCCTATTGCCACGGCGGAACTCATCGCCGCCTGCCTTGCCCGCTGCTGGACAGGGGCTCG
GCTGTTGGGCACTGACAATTCCGTGGTGTTGTCGGGGAAATCATCGTCCTTTCCTTGGCTGCTCGCCTGT
GTTGCCACCTGGATTCTGCGCGGGACGTCCTTCTGCTACGTCCCTTCGGCCCTCAATCCAGCGGACCTTC
CTTCCCGCGGCCTGCTGCCGGCTCTGCGGCCTCTTCCGCGTCTTCGCCTTCGCCCTCAGACGAGTCGGAT
CTCCCTTTGGGCCGCCTCCCCGCATCGATACCGTCGACCCGGGCGGCCGCTTCGAGCAGACATGATAAGA
TACATTGATGAGTTTGGACAAACCACAACTAGAATGCAGTGAAAAAAATGCTTTATTTGTGAAATTTGTG
ATGCTATTGCTTTATTTGTAACCATTATAAGCTGCAATAAACAAGTTAACAACAACAATTGCATTCATTT
TATGTTTCAGGTTCAGGGGGAGATGTGGGAGGTTTTTTAAAGCAAGTAAAACCTCTACAAATGTGGTAAA
ATCGATAAGGATCTTCCTAGAGCATGGCTACGTAGATAAGTAGCATGGCGGGTTAATCATTAACTACAAG
GAACCCCTAGTGATGGAGTTGGCCACTCCCTCTCTGCGCGCTCGCTCGCTCACTGAGGCCGGGCGACCAA
AGGTCGCCCGACGCCCGGGCTTTGCCCGGGCGGCCTCAGTGAGCGAGCGAGCGCGCAGCTGCATTAATGA
ATCGGCCAACGCGCGGGGAGAGGCGGTTTGCGTATTGGGCGCT
Features (pLannotate 1.2.2; 18 found; start..end, strand, type, name):
    182..770     -  rep_origin     ori: high-copy-number ColE1/pMB1/pBR322/pUC origin of replication
    941..1801    -  CDS            AmpR: β-lactamase; bla; confers resistance to ampicillin, carbenicillin, and related antibiotics
   1802..1906    -  promoter       AmpR promoter: bla
   1959..2387    -  rep_origin     f1 ori (sequence partly withheld): f1 bacteriophage origin of replication; arrow indicates direction of (+) strand synthesis
   2392..2461    -  CDS            lacZα (fragment): LacZα fragment of β-galactosidase; lacZ fragment
   2456..2588    -  repeat_region  AAV2 ITR (fragment): inverted terminal repeat of adeno-associated virus serotype 2 inverted
   2649..2897    +  enhancer       CMV enhancer (fragment): human cytomegalovirus immediate early enhancer
   2899..3176    +  promoter       chicken β-actin promoter: No description available
   3177..3312    +  intron         hybrid intron (fragment): hybrid between chicken β-actin (CBA) and minute virus of mice (MMV) introns (Gray et al., 2011)
   3401..3531    +  intron         chimeric intron (fragment): chimera between introns from chicken β-actin and rabbit β-globin
   3529..3591    +  CDS            HBB (fragment): HBB_LEPEU - Experimental evidence at protein level: Swiss-Prot protein existence level 1. Involved in oxygen transport from the lung to the various peripheral tissues. From Lepus europaeus (European hare).
   3603..4319    +  CDS            EGFP: EGFP is a basic (constitutively fluorescent) green fluorescent protein published in 1996, derived from Aequorea victoria. It is reported to be a rapidly-maturing weak dimer with moderate acid sensitivity.
   4377..5063    +  CDS            Apobec1: ABEC1_RAT - Experimental evidence at protein level: Swiss-Prot protein existence level 1. Catalytic component of the apolipoprotein B mRNA editing enzyme complex which is responsible for the postranscriptional editing of a CAA codon for Gln to a UAA codon for stop in the APOB mRNA. May also play a role in the epigenetic regulation of gene expression by participating in DNA demethylation. From Rattus norvegicus (Rat).
   5112..5700    +  misc_feature   WPRE: woodchuck hepatitis virus posttranscriptional regulatory element
   5743..5864    -  polyA_signal   SV40 poly(A) signal: SV40 polyadenylation signal
   5887..5955    -  CDS            large T antigen (fragment): large T antigen from SV40 (simian virus 40)
   6026..6159    +  repeat_region  AAV2 ITR: inverted terminal repeat of adeno-associated virus serotype 2 inverted
   6153..6209    -  CDS            lacI (fragment): lac repressor; lacI; The lac repressor binds to the lac operator to inhibit transcription in E. coli. This inhibition can be relieved by adding lactose or isopropyl-β-D-thiogalactopyranoside (IPTG).
