[The description below was written by a language model from this plasmid's Addgene catalogue record and pLannotate feature annotations shown in this document.]
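Description:
AAV-EGFP-APOBEC1 is an adeno-associated virus transfer (packaging) plasmid built on a CAG-EGFP AAV backbone. Two AAV2 inverted terminal repeats flank the expression cassette and allow it to be packaged into recombinant AAV particles. In bacteria the plasmid is maintained through a ColE1/pUC-type origin and selected with ampicillin via the β-lactamase gene. An f1 phage origin and short lacZα and lacI remnants are also present in the backbone. The catalogue lists it as low copy and grown in a recombination-deficient stable strain, a common choice for preserving ITR integrity.

Between the ITRs, a CAG-type promoter (CMV enhancer fragment, chicken β-actin promoter and chimeric β-actin/β-globin intron sequences) drives a single open reading frame. EGFP comes first, followed by a P2A self-cleaving peptide described in the purpose and depositor comments but not annotated in the feature table. The cytidine deaminase APOBEC1 follows, carrying a C-terminal HA epitope tag. Ribosomal skipping at P2A should yield separate EGFP and APOBEC1-HA proteins, so green fluorescence marks transduced cells that express the deaminase. A WPRE downstream enhances transcript stability and expression, and an SV40 polyadenylation signal terminates the message.

The catalogue gives the insert species as human, whereas the sequence annotation matches the coding region to rat Apobec1, so the two sources disagree on this point. Part of the plasmid derives from an earlier APOBEC1-containing construct. The associated publication concerns single-cell detection of m6A RNA modifications in the hippocampus. The record does not spell out this plasmid's specific role beyond APOBEC1 expression, although it lacks any annotated m6A-binding domain.
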