Addgene plasmid #209321: AAV-EGFP-APOBEC1
Purpose: AAV packaging vector containing a EGFP-P2A expression cassette, APOBEC1 expression.
Depositing lab: Magdalena Koziol. Depositing organization: Chinese Institute for Brain Research, Beijing. Publication: Single-cell discovery of m(6)A RNA modifications in the hippocampus. Feng S, Tellaetxe-Abete M, Zhang Y, Peng Y, Zhou H, Dong M, Larrea E, Xue L, Zhang L, Koziol MJ. Genome Res. 2024 Jul 23;34(6):822-836. doi: 10.1101/gr.278424.123. PubMed 39009472.
Backbone
  Vector backbone: CAG-EGFP
  Backbone manufacturer: Gift from Minmin Luo's lab
  Backbone size w/o insert (bp): 5436
  Vector type: AAV
Growth in bacteria
  Bacterial resistance: Ampicillin, 100 μg/mL
  Growth temperature: 37°C
  Growth strain: NEB Stable
  Copy number: Low Copy
Gene/Insert
  Gene/Insert name: APOBEC1-HA
  Species: H. sapiens (human)
  Insert size (bp): 777
  Tag / fusion protein: HA (C terminal on insert)
  Cloning method: Unknown
  Sequencing primers: 5′ EGFP-C_seq_F: catggtcctgctggagttcgtg; 3′ WPRE-seq_R:cagcgtatccacatagcgta
Resource information
  A portion of this plasmid was derived from a plasmid made by: Kate Meyer (Addgene plasmid # 131636)
Terms and licenses: Academic/Nonprofit Terms; Industry Terms: Not Available to Industry
Depositor comments: 5' cloning sites:EGFP_P2A_clone_F: gcatggacgagctgtacaaggccactaacttctccctP2A_clone_F: gccactaacttctccctgttgaaacaagcaggggatgtcgaagagaatcccgggccaP2A_APOBEC1_clone_F: gaagagaatcccgggccaatgagctcagagactggccc3' cloning site:HA_APOBEC1_clone_R: ggcgtagtcgggcacgtcgtaggggtactcgagtttcaacccggtggcccagaWPRE-HindIII-SD-HA-clone-R:tccagaggttgattatcgataagcttttaggcgtagtcgggcacgtcgt Please visit https://www.biorxiv.org/content/10.1101/2023.12.06.570314v1 for bioRxiv preprint.
How to cite: AAV-EGFP-APOBEC1 was a gift from Magdalena Koziol (Addgene plasmid # 209321 ; http://n2t.net/addgene:209321 ; RRID:Addgene_209321)
